Addgene plasmid #40533: pEMB018 / LRRK2_BC_1847_2350
Depositing lab: Michael J Fox Foundation MJFF. Depositing organization: Michael J Fox Foundation.
Backbone
  Vector backbone: pEMB018
  Backbone manufacturer: Emerald
  Vector type: Baculovirus
Growth in bacteria
  Bacterial resistance: Ampicillin, 100 μg/mL
  Growth temperature: 37°C
  Growth strain: Top10
  Copy number: High Copy
Gene/Insert
  Gene/Insert name: LRRK2
  Species: H. sapiens (human)
  Mutation: WT; aa1847_2350
  Entrez Gene: LRRK2 (a.k.a. AURA17, DARDARIN, PARK8, RIPK7, ROCO2)
  Promoter: polH
  Tag / fusion protein: 6xHis (N terminal on insert)
  Cloning method: Restriction Enzyme; 5′ cloning site BamHI (destroyed during cloning); 3′ cloning site HindIII (destroyed during cloning)
  Sequencing primers: 5′ DSP2466For:GAATTTCGTCGACAGATC; 3′ DSP2466Rev:AATAACCCGGATCAGCTT
Terms and licenses: Academic/Nonprofit Terms; Industry Terms
How to cite: pEMB018 / LRRK2_BC_1847_2350 was a gift from Michael J Fox Foundation MJFF (Addgene plasmid # 40533 ; http://n2t.net/addgene:40533 ; RRID:Addgene_40533)
