[The description below was written by a language model from this plasmid's Addgene catalogue record and pLannotate feature annotations shown in this document.]
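Description:
pEMB018 / LRRK2_BC_1847_2350 is a baculovirus transfer plasmid built on the Emerald pEMB018 backbone for expressing a fragment of human LRRK2 in insect cells. In bacteria it is maintained as a high-copy plasmid through a ColE1/pUC-type origin and selected with ampicillin via the β-lactamase gene. An f1 phage origin and a remnant of lacZα are also present. The expression region is flanked by AcMNPV sequences, lef2/ORF603 on one side and an ORF1629 recombination region on the other. These arms allow homologous recombination with baculoviral DNA so that the cassette is transferred into the viral polyhedrin locus to generate recombinant virus.

The payload is wild-type LRRK2 residues 1847–2350, a C-terminal portion of the Parkinson's disease-associated serine/threonine kinase, annotated as a roughly 1.5 kb coding fragment. It is driven by the very late polyhedrin (polH) promoter, which gives strong expression in infected insect cells. The catalogue lists a 6xHis tag at the N terminus of the insert, whereas the feature annotation detects a six-codon His stretch just downstream of the LRRK2 fragment. The tag's position therefore differs between the two sources and should be checked against the sequence. Either way, a polyhistidine tag supports metal-affinity purification. The BamHI and HindIII sites used for cloning were destroyed.

Oriented divergently from polH, the late p6.9 promoter drives E. coli β-glucuronidase (GUS), which provides a colorimetric reporter for identifying recombinant virus. The record does not state a specific application, but the design fits production and purification of this LRRK2 fragment for biochemical or structural work.
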