Features (pLannotate 1.2.2; 14 found; start..end, strand, type, name):
    329..453     +  CDS            lef2: baculovirus late expression factor 2
    491..1096    +  CDS            ORF603: baculovirus ORF603 protein
   1167..2972    -  CDS            GUS: β-glucuronidase; uidA (or gusA) from E. coli
   2987..3302    -  promoter       p6.9 promoter: Autographa californica p6.9; baculovirus late basic protein promoter
   3317..3408    +  promoter       polyhedrin promoter: polh from Autographa californica; promoter for the baculovirus polyhedrin gene
   3463..4974    +  CDS            LRRK2 (fragment): LRRK2_HUMAN - Also known as PARK8. Experimental evidence at protein level: Swiss-Prot protein existence level 1. Serine/threonine-protein kinase which phosphorylates a broad range of proteins involved in multiple processes such as neuronal plasticity, autophagy, and vesicle trafficking (PubMed:20949042, PubMed:22012985, PubMed:26824392, PubMed:29125462, PubMed:28720718, PubMed:29127255, PubMed:30398148, PubMed:29212815, PubMed:30635421, PubMed:21850687, PubMed:23395371, PubMed:17114044, PubMed:24687852, PubMed:26014385, PubMed:25201882). Is a key regulator of RAB GTPases by regulating the GTP/
   4998..5015    +  CDS            9xHis (fragment): 9xHis affinity tag
   5052..6409    +  misc_recomb    baculovirus recombination region (ORF1629): contains part of ORF1629
   6407..6484    -  CDS            P61 (fragment): P78_NPVAC - Experimental evidence at protein level: Swiss-Prot protein existence level 1. Plays a role in the transport of the nucleocapsids from the cytoplasm toward the host nucleus together with the host actin- polymerizing Arp2/3 complex. From Autographa californica nuclear polyhedrosis virus (AcMNPV).
   6672..7260    -  rep_origin     ori: high-copy-number ColE1/pMB1/pBR322/pUC origin of replication
   7431..8291    -  CDS            AmpR: β-lactamase; bla; confers resistance to ampicillin, carbenicillin, and related antibiotics
   8292..8396    -  promoter       AmpR promoter: bla
   8423..8878    +  rep_origin     f1 ori (sequence partly withheld): f1 bacteriophage origin of replication; arrow indicates direction of (+) strand synthesis
   8883..1       -  CDS            lacZα (fragment) (across the origin): LacZα fragment of β-galactosidase; lacZ fragment
>Addgene plasmid #40533 | pEMB018 / LRRK2_BC_1847_2350 | depositor full sequence | sequence record 52206 | pEMB018 / LRRK2_BC_1847_2350 sequence 8948 bps
GGAACGGCTCCGCCCACTATTAATGAAATTAAAAATTCCAATTTTAAAAAACGCAGCAAGAGAAACATTT
GTATGAAAGAATGCGTAGAAGGAAAGAAAAATGTCGTCGACATGCTGAACAACAAGATTAATATGCCTCC
GTGTATAAAAAAAATATTGAACGATTTGAAAGAAAACAATGTACCGCGCGGCGGTATGTACAGGAAGAGG
TTTATACTAAACTGTTACATTGCAAACGTGGTTTCGTGTGCCAAGTGTGAAAACCGATGTTTAATCAAGG
CTCTGACGCATTTCTACAACCACGACTCCAAGTGTGTGGGTGAAGTCATGCATCTTTTAATCAAATCCCA
AGATGTGTATAAACCACCAAACTGCCAAAAAATGAAAACTGTCGACAAGCTCTGTCCGTTTGCTGGCAAC
TGCAAGGGTCTCAATCCTATTTGTAATTATTGAATAATAAAACAATTATAAATGCTAAATTTGTTTTTTA
TTAACGATACAAACCAAACGCAACAAGAACATTTGTAGTATTATCTATAATTGAAAACGCGTAGTTATAA
TCGCTGAGGTAATATTTAAAATCATTTTCAAATGATTCACAGTTAATTTGCGACAATATAATTTTATTTT
CACATAAACTAGACGCCTTGTCGTCTTCTTCTTCGTATTCCTTCTCTTTTTCATTTTTCTCTTCATAAAA
ATTAACATAGTTATTATCGTATCCATATATGTATCTATCGTATAGAGTAAATTTTTTGTTGTCATAAATA
TATATGTCTTTTTTAATGGGGTGTATAGTACCGCTGCGCATAGTTTTTCTGTAATTTACAACAGTGCTAT
TTTCTGGTAGTTCTTCGGAGTGTGTTGCTTTAATTATTAAATTTATATAATCAATGAATTTGGGATCGTC
GGTTTTGTACAATATGTTGCCGGCATAGTACGCAGCTTCTTCTAGTTCAATTACACCATTTTTTAGCAGC
ACCGGATTAACATAACTTTCCAAAATGTTGTACGAACCGTTAAACAAAAACAGTTCACCTCCCTTTTCTA
TACTATTGTCTGCGAGCAGTTGTTTGTTGTTAAAAATAACAGCCATTGTAATGAGACGCACAAACTAATA
TCACAAACTGGAAATGTCTATCAATATATAGTTGCTGATCAGATCCTCATTGTTTGCCTCCCTGCTGCGG
TTTTTCACCGAAGTTCATGCCAGTCCAGCGTTTTTGCAGCAGAAAAGCCGCCGACTTCGGTTTGCGGTCG
CGAGTGAAGATCCCTTTCTTGTTACCGCCAACGCGCAATATGCCTTGCGAGGTCGCAAAATCGGCGAAAT
TCCATACCTGTTCACCGACGACGGCGCTGACGCGATCAAAGACGCGGTGATACATATCCAGCCATGCACA
CTGATACTCTTCACTCCACATGTCGGTGTACATTGAGTGCAGCCCGGCTAACGTATCCACGCCGTATTCG
GTGATGATAATCGGCTGATGCAGTTTCTCCTGCCAGGCCAGAAGTTCTTTTTCCAGTACCTTCTCTGCCG
TTTCCAAATCGCCGCTTTGGACATACCATCCGTAATAACGGTTCAGGCACAGCACATCAAAGAGATCGCT
GATGGTATCGGTGTGAGCGTCGCAGAACATTACATTGACGCAGGTGATCGGACGCGTCGGGTCGAGTTTA
CGCGTTGCTTCCGCCAGTGGCGCGAAATATTCCCGTGCACCTTGCGGACGGGTATCCGGTTCGTTGGCAA
TACTCCACATCACCACGCTTGGGTGGTTTTTGTCACGCGCTATCAGCTCTTTAATCGCCTGTAAGTGCGC
TTGCTGAGTTTCCCCGTTGACTGCCTCTTCGCTGTACAGTTCTTTCGGCTTGTTGCCCGCTTCGAAACCA
ATGCCTAAAGAGAGCGAAAAGCCGACAGCAGCAGTTTCATCAATCACCACGATGCCATGTTCATCTGCCC
AGTCGAGCATCTCTTCAGCGTAAGGGTAATGCGAGGTACGGTAGGAGTTGGCCCCAATCCAGTCCATTAA
TGCGTGGTCGTGCACCATCAGCACGTTATCGAATCCTTTGCCACGTAAGTCCGCATCTTCATGACGACCA
AAGCCAGTAAAGTAGAACGGTTTGTGGTTAATCAGGAACTGTTGGCCCTTCACTGCCACTGACCGGATGC
CGACGCGAAGCGGGTAGATATCACACTCTGTCTGGCTTTTGGCTGTGACGCACAGTTCATAGAGATAACC
TTCACCCGGTTGCCAGAGGTGCGGATTCACCACTTGCAAAGTCCCGCTAGTGCCTTGTCCAGTTGCAACC
ACCTGTTGATCCGCATCACGCAGTTCAACGCTGACATCACCATTGGCCACCACCTGCCAGTCAACAGACG
CGTGGTTACAGTCTTGCGCGACATGCGTCACCACGGTGATATCGTCCACCCAGGTGTTCGGCGTGGTGTA
GAGCATTACGCTGCGATGGATTCCGGCATAGTTAAAGAAATCATGGAAGTAAGACTGCTTTTTCTTGCCG
TTTTCGTCGGTAATCACCATTCCCGGCGGGATAGTCTGCCAGTTCAGTTCGTTGTTCACACAAACGGTGA
TACGTACACTTTTCCCGGCAATAACATACGGCGTGACATCGGCTTCAAATGGCGTATAGCCGCCCTGATG
CTCCATCACTTCCTGATTATTGACCCACACTTTGCCGTAATGAGTGACCGCATCGAAACGCAGCACGATA
CGCTGGCCTGCCCAACCTTTCGGTATAAAGACTTCGCGCTGATACCAGACGTTGCCCGCATAATTACGAA
TATCTGCATCGGCGAACTGATCGTTAAAACTGCCTGGCACAGCAATTGCCCGGCTTTCTTGTAACGCGCT
TTCCCACCAACGCTGATCAATTCCACAGTTTTCGCGATCCAGACTGAATGCCCACAGGCCGTCGAGTTTT
TTGATTTCACGGGTTGGGGTTTCTACAGGACGGACCATATTTATAGGTGTAATTTATGTAGCTGTAATTT
TTACCTTATTAATATTTTTTACGCTTTGCATTCGACGACTGAACTCCCAAATATATGTTTAACTCGTCTT
GGTCGTTTGAATTTTTGTTGCTGTGTTTCCTAATATTTTCCATCACCTTAAATATGTTATTGTAATCCTC
AATGTTGAACTTGCAATTGGACACGGCATAGTTTTCCATAGTCGTGTAAAACATGGTATTGGCTGCATTG
TAATACATCCGACTGAGCGGGTACGGATCTATGTGTTTGAGCAGCCTGTTCAAAAACTCTGCATCGTCGC
AAAACGGAATTTCGTCGACAGATCTGATCATGGAGATAATTAAAATGATAACCATCTCGCAAATAAATAA
GTATTTTACTGTTTTCGTAACAGTTTTGTAATAAAAAAACCTATAAATATAGGATCTATGCACCACCATC
ACCACCATCACCACTTGGTGCCCCGCGGATCCAGGCTGACCATCCCCATCTCCCAGATTGCACCCGACCT
TATCCTCGCTGACCTGCCTCGCAACATCATGCTGAACAATGACGAGCTGGAGTTTGAACAAGCACCCGAG
TTCCTGCTAGGCGACGGCTCTTTCGGTTCAGTTTACCGTGCTGCTTACGAGGGTGAAGAGGTTGCCGTGA
AGATTTTTAACAAGCACACTTCGCTCCGTCTGCTGCGTCAGGAGCTTGTGGTTCTCTGCCACCTGCACCA
CCCTTCCCTGATCTCCCTGCTGGCCGCCGGCATTAGGCCTCGCATGCTAGTGATGGAACTGGCCAGTAAG
GGTTCATTGGACCGCCTGCTGCAGCAGGACAAGGCTAGCCTGACCCGTACGCTCCAGCACCGTATCGCCC
TGCATGTGGCCGACGGACTGCGCTACTTGCACAGTGCCATGATCATTTATCGCGATCTGAAGCCTCATAA
TGTTCTTCTGTTCACGCTCTACCCAAACGCAGCTATCATTGCCAAAATTGCCGATTACGGCATAGCCCAG
TACTGCTGTCGTATGGGTATCAAGACTAGCGAGGGTACACCTGGGTTCCGCGCTCCCGAAGTCGCACGCG
GGAACGTGATCTACAACCAGCAGGCCGACGTGTACTCGTTTGGCCTGCTCCTGTATGACATTCTCACTAC
CGGAGGCCGGATTGTGGAGGGCCTGAAATTTCCCAACGAGTTCGACGAGCTGGAGATCCAGGGCAAGCTG
CCTGACCCCGTGAAGGAGTACGGTTGTGCACCCTGGCCTATGGTGGAGAAGCTCATTAAGCAGTGTCTGA
AGGAGAACCCTCAGGAACGCCCCACAAGCGCCCAGGTGTTCGACATTCTAAACTCTGCAGAGTTAGTGTG
TCTGACTAGGCGTATCTTACTCCCGAAGAACGTGATCGTTGAGTGCATGGTGGCAACGCACCACAACTCG
CGTAACGCTAGCATCTGGTTAGGATGTGGGCATACCGATCGTGGCCAGCTGAGTTTCCTCGACCTCAACA
CCGAGGGGTATACTAGCGAGGAGGTCGCTGATTCACGCATTCTGTGCCTCGCCCTTGTCCATCTGCCTGT
TGAGAAAGAATCGTGGATTGTTAGTGGCACCCAGAGCGGGACCCTCCTCGTGATCAATACCGAAGACGGG
AAGAAGCGTCACACTCTCGAAAAGATGACTGACTCCGTGACCTGTCTGTACTGCAATTCCTTCTCCAAGC
AAAGCAAGCAGAAGAATTTCCTGCTCGTAGGGACCGCTGACGGAAAACTGGCAATCTTCGAGGACAAAAC
CGTGAAGTTGAAGGGTGCCGCACCCCTTAAGATCCTGAACATTGGCAACGTTAGCACCCCTCTGATGTGT
CTATCAGAATCAACTAACTCCACCGAGCGCAATGTGATGTGGGGCGGGTGCGGCACCAAGATTTTCTCCT
TCAGCAACGACTTCACCATCCAGAAGCTGATCGAGACCCGTACCAGTCAGCTCTTCAGTTACGCCGCCTT
CTCCTAAAGCTTGCGGCCGCACTCGAGCACCACCACCACCACCACTAACCTAGGTAGCTGAGCGCATGCA
AGCTGATCCGGGTTATTAGTACATTTATTAAGCGCTAGATTCTGTGCGTTGTTGATTTACAGACAATTGT
TGTACGTATTTTAATAATTCATTAAATTTATAATCTTTAGGGTGGTATGTTAGAGCGAAAATCAAATGAT
TTTCAGCGTCTTTATATCTGAATTTAAATATTAAATCCTCAATAGATTTGTAAAATAGGTTTCGATTAGT
TTCAAACAAGGGTTGTTTTTCCGAACCGATGGCTGGACTATCTAATGGATTTTCGCTCAACGCCACAAAA
CTTGCCAAATCTTGTAGCAGCAATCTAGCTTTGTCGATATTCGTTTGTGTTTTGTTTTGTAATAAAGGTT
CGACGTCGTTCAAAATATTATGCGCTTTTGTATTTCTTTCATCACTGTCGTTAGTGTACAATTGACTCGA
CGTAAACACGTTAAATAGAGCTTGGACATATTTAACATCGGGCGTGTTAGCTTTATTAGGCCGATTATCG
TCGTCGTCCCAACCCTCGTCGTTAGAAGTTGCTTCCGAAGACGATTTTGCCATAGCCACACGACGCCTAT
TAATTGTGTCGGCTAACACGTCCGCGATCAAATTTGTAGTTGAGCTTTTTGGAATTATTTCTGATTGCGG
GCGTTTTTGGGCGGGTTTCAATCTAACTGTGCCCGATTTTAATTCAGACAACACGTTAGAAAGCGATGGT
GCAGGCGGTGGTAACATTTCAGACGGCAAATCTACTAATGGCGGCGGTGGTGGAGCTGATGATAAATCTA
CCATCGGTGGAGGCGCAGGCGGGGCTGGCGGCGGAGGCGGAGGCGGAGGTGGTGGCGGTGATGCAGACGG
CGGTTTAGGCTCAAATGTCTCTTTAGGCAACACAGTCGGCACCTCAACTATTGTACTGGTTTCGGGCGCC
GTTTTTGGTTTGACCGGTCTGAGACGAGTGCGATTTTTTTCGTTTCTAATAGCTTCCAACAATTGTTGTC
TGTCGTCTAAAGGTGCAGCGGGTTGAGGTTCCGTCGGCATTGGTGGAGCGGGCGGCAATTCAGACATCGA
TGGTGGTGGTGGTGGTGGAGGCGCTGGAATGTTAGGCACGGGAGAAGGTGGTGGCGGCGGTGCCGCCGGT
ATAATTTGTTCTGGTTTAGTTTGTTCGCGCACGATTGTGGGCACCGGCGCAGGCGCCGCTGGCTGCACAA
CGGAAGGTCGTCTGCTTCGAGGCAGCGCTTGGGGTGGTGGCAATTCAATATTATAATTGGAATACAAATC
GTAAAAATCTGCTATAAGCATTGTAATTTCGCTATCGTTTACCGTGCCGATATTTAACAACCGCTCAATG
TAAGCAATTGTATTGTAAAGAGATTGTCTCAAGCTCGGATCGATCCCGCACGCCGATAACAAGCCTTTTC
ATTTTTACTACAGCATTGTAGTGGCGAGACACTTCGCTGTCGTCGAGGTTTAAACGCTTCCTCGCTCACT
GACTCGCTGCGCTCGGTCGTTCGGCTGCGGCGAGCGGTATCAGCTCACTCAAAGGCGGTAATACGGTTAT
CCACAGAATCAGGGGATAACGCAGGAAAGAACATGTGAGCAAAAGGCCAGCAAAAGGCCAGGAACCGTAA
AAAGGCCGCGTTGCTGGCGTTTTTCCATAGGCTCCGCCCCCCTGACGAGCATCACAAAAATCGACGCTCA
AGTCAGAGGTGGCGAAACCCGACAGGACTATAAAGATACCAGGCGTTTCCCCCTGGAAGCTCCCTCGTGC
GCTCTCCTGTTCCGACCCTGCCGCTTACCGGATACCTGTCCGCCTTTCTCCCTTCGGGAAGCGTGGCGCT
TTCTCATAGCTCACGCTGTAGGTATCTCAGTTCGGTGTAGGTCGTTCGCTCCAAGCTGGGCTGTGTGCAC
GAACCCCCCGTTCAGCCCGACCGCTGCGCCTTATCCGGTAACTATCGTCTTGAGTCCAACCCGGTAAGAC
ACGACTTATCGCCACTGGCAGCAGCCACTGGTAACAGGATTAGCAGAGCGAGGTATGTAGGCGGTGCTAC
AGAGTTCTTGAAGTGGTGGCCTAACTACGGCTACACTAGAAGGACAGTATTTGGTATCTGCGCTCTGCTG
AAGCCAGTTACCTTCGGAAAAAGAGTTGGTAGCTCTTGATCCGGCAAACAAACCACCGCTGGTAGCGGTG
GTTTTTTTGTTTGCAAGCAGCAGATTACGCGCAGAAAAAAAGGATCTCAAGAAGATCCTTTGATCTTTTC
TACGGGGTCTGACGCTCAGTGGAACGAAAACTCACGTTAAGGGATTTTGGTCATGAGATTATCAAAAAGG
ATCTTCACCTAGATCCTTTTAAATTAAAAATGAAGTTTTAAATCAATCTAAAGTATATATGAGTAAACTT
GGTCTGACAGTTACCAATGCTTAATCAGTGAGGCACCTATCTCAGCGATCTGTCTATTTCGTTCATCCAT
AGTTGCCTGACTCCCCGTCGTGTAGATAACTACGATACGGGAGGGCTTACCATCTGGCCCCAGTGCTGCA
ATGATACCGCGAGACCCACGCTCACCGGCTCCAGATTTATCAGCAATAAACCAGCCAGCCGGAAGGGCCG
AGCGCAGAAGTGGTCCTGCAACTTTATCCGCCTCCATCCAGTCTATTAATTGTTGCCGGGAAGCTAGAGT
AAGTAGTTCGCCAGTTAATAGTTTGCGCAACGTTGTTGCCATTGCTACAGGCATCGTGGTGTCACGCTCG
TCGTTTGGTATGGCTTCATTCAGCTCCGGTTCCCAACGATCAAGGCGAGTTACATGATCCCCCATGTTGT
GCAAAAAAGCGGTTAGCTCCTTCGGTCCTCCGATCGTTGTCAGAAGTAAGTTGGCCGCAGTGTTATCACT
CATGGTTATGGCAGCACTGCATAATTCTCTTACTGTCATGCCATCCGTAAGATGCTTTTCTGTGACTGGT
GAGTACTCAACCAAGTCATTCTGAGAATAGTGTATGCGGCGACCGAGTTGCTCTTGCCCGGCGTCAATAC
GGGATAATACCGCGCCACATAGCAGAACTTTAAAAGTGCTCATCATTGGAAAACGTTCTTCGGGGCGAAA
ACTCTCAAGGATCTTACCGCTGTTGAGATCCAGTTCGATGTAACCCACTCGTGCACCCAACTGATCTTCA
GCATCTTTTACTTTCACCAGCGTTTCTGGGTGAGCAAAAACAGGAAGGCAAAATGCCGCAAAAAAGGGAA
TAAGGGCGACACGGAAATGTTGAATACTCATACTCTTCCTTTTTCAATATTATTGAAGCATTTATCAGGG
TTATTGTCTCATGAGCGGATACATATTTGAATGTATTTAGAAAAATAAACAAATAGGGGTTCCGCGCACA
TTTCCCCGAAAAGTGCCACCTG
[124 nt withheld, positions 8423-8546]
C
[91 nt withheld, positions 8548-8638]
A
[49 nt withheld, positions 8640-8688]
CCTTTGACGTTGGAGTCCACGTTCTTT
[37 nt withheld, positions 8716-8752]
ACCCTATCTCGGTCTATTCTTTTGATTTATAAGGGATTTTGCCGATTTCGGCCTATTGGTTAAAAAATGA
GCTGATTTAACAAAAATTTAACGCGAATTTTAACAAAATATTAACGTTTACAATTTCCCATTCGCCATTC
AGGCTGCGCAACTGTTGGGAAGGGCGATCGGTGCGGGCCTCTTCGCTATTACGCCA
