>Addgene plasmid #40533 | pEMB018 / LRRK2_BC_1847_2350 | addgene partial sequence | sequence record 53955 | DSP2466For 5'-GAATTTCGTCGACAGATC-3'
TCTCGCAATAAATAAGTATTTTACTGTTTTCGTAACAGTTTTGTAATAAAAAAACCTATAAATATAGGAT
CTATGCACCACCATCACCACCATCACCACTTGGTGCCCCGCGGATCCAGGCTGACCATCCCCATCTCCCA
GATTGCACCCGACCTTATCCTCGCTGACCTGCCTCGCAACATCATGCTGAACAATGACGAGCTGGAGTTT
GAACAAGCACCCGAGTTCCTGCTAGGCGACGGCTCTTTCGGTTCAGTTTACCGTGCTGCTTACGAGGGTG
AAGAGGTTGCCGTGAAGATTTTTAACAAGCACACTTCGCTCCGTCTGCTGCGTCAGGAGCTTGTGGTTCT
CTGCCACCTGCACCACCCTTCCCTGATCTCCCTGCTGGCCGCCGGCATTAGGCCTCGCATGCTAGTGATG
GAACTGGCCAGTAAGGGTTCATTGGACCGCCTGCTGCAGCAGGACAAGGCTAGCCTGACCCGTACGCTCC
AGCACCGTATCGCCCTGCATGTGGCCGACGGACTGCGCTACTTGCACAGTGCCATGATCATTTATCGCGA
TCTGAAGCCTCATAATGTTCTTCTGTTCACGCTCTACCCAAACGCAGCTATCATTGCCAAAATTGCCGAT
TACGGCATAGCCCAGTACTGCTGTCGTATGGGTATCAAGACTAGCGAGGGTACACCTGGGTTCCGCGCTC
CCGAAGTCGCACGCGGGAACGTGATCTACAACCAGCAGGCCGACGTGTACTCGTTTGGCCTGCTCCTGTA
TGACATTCTCACTACCGGAGGCCGGATTGTGGAGGGCCTGAAATTTCCCAACGAGTTCGACGAGCTGGAG
ATCCAGGGCAAGCTGCCTGACCCCG
