>Addgene plasmid #40533 | pEMB018 / LRRK2_BC_1847_2350 | addgene partial sequence | sequence record 53956 | DSP2466Rev 5'-AATAACCCGGATCAGCTT-3'
TAGTGGTGGTGGTGGTGGTGCTCGAGTGCGGCCGCAAGCTTTAGGAGAAGGCGGCGTAACTGAAGAGCTG
ACTGGTACGGGTCTCGATCAGCTTCTGGATGGTGAAGTCGTTGCTGAAGGAGAAAATCTTGGTGCCGCAC
CCGCCCCACATCACATTGCGCTCGGTGGAGTTAGTTGATTCTGATAGACACATCAGAGGGGTGCTAACGT
TGCCAATGTTCAGGATCTTAAGGGGTGCGGCACCCTTCAACTTCACGGTTTTGTCCTCGAAGATTGCCAG
TTTTCCGTCAGCGGTCCCTACGAGCAGGAAATTCTTCTGCTTGCTTTGCTTGGAGAAGGAATTGCAGTAC
AGACAGGTCACGGAGTCAGTCATCTTTTCGAGAGTGTGACGCTTCTTCCCGTCTTCGGTATTGATCACGA
GGAGGGTCCCGCTCTGGGTGCCACTAACAATCCACGATTCTTTCTCAACAGGCAGATGGACAAGGGCGAG
GCACAGAATGCGTGAATCAGCGACCTCCTCGCTAGTATACCCCTCGGTGTTGAGGTCGAGGAAACTCAGC
TGGCCACGATCGGTATGCCCACATCCTAACCAGATGCTAGCGTTACGCGAGTTGTGGTGCGTTGCCACCA
TGCACTCAACGATCACGTTCTTCGGGAGTAAGATACGCCTAGTCAGACACACTAACTCTGCAGAGTTTAG
AATGTCGAACACCTGGGCGCTTGTGGGGCGTTCCTGAGGGTTCTCCTTCAGACACTGCTTAATGAGCTTC
TCCACCATAGGCCAGGGTGCACAACCGTAC
